>Addgene plasmid #136116 | 3TERM_Nos-35S | addgene full sequence | sequence record 275155 | Addgene NGS Result
CGAGTGCCACCTGACGTCTAAGAAACCATTATTATCATGACATTAACCTATAAAAATAGGCGTATCACGA
GGCAGAATTTCAGATAAAAAAAATCCTTAGCTTTCGCTAAGGATGATTTCTGGAATTCGGTCTCAGCTTG
ATCGTTCAAACATTTGGCAATAAAGTTTCTTAAGATTGAATCCTGTTGCCGGTCTTGCGATGATTATCAT
ATAATTTCTGTTGAATTACGTTAAGCATGTAATAATTAACATGTAATGCATGACGTTATTTATGAGATGG
GTTTTTATGATTAGAGTCCCGCAATTATACATTTAATACGCGATAGAAAACAAAATATAGCGCGCAAACT
AGGATAAATTATCGCGCGCGGTGTCATCTATGTTACTAGATCGATCCGTATCGATAGCCTCTAGCTAGAG
TCGATCGACAAGCTCGAGTTTCTCCATAATAATGTGTGAGTAGTTCCCAGATAAGGGAATTAGGGTTCCT
ATAGGGTTTCGCTCATGTGTTGAGCATATAAGAAACCCTTAGTATGTATTTGTATTTGTAAAATACTTCT
ATCAATAAAATTTCTAATTCCTAAAACCAAAATCCAGTACTAAAATCCAGATCGCTCGAGACCCTGCAGT
CCGGCAAAAAAGGGCAAGGTGTCACCACCCTGCCCTTTTTCTTTAAAACCGAAAAGATTACTTCGCGTTA
TGCAGGCTTCCTCGCTCACTGACTCGCTGCGCTCGGTCGTTCGGCTGCGGCGAGCGGTATCAGCTCACTC
AAAGGCGGTAATACGGTTATCCACAGAATCAGGGGATAACGCAGGAAAGAACATGTGAGCAAAAGGCCAG
CAAAAGGCCAGGAACCGTAAAAAGGCCGCGTTGCTGGCGTTTTTCCACAGGCTCCGCCCCCCTGACGAGC
ATCACAAAAATCGACGCTCAAGTCAGAGGTGGCGAAACCCGACAGGACTATAAAGATACCAGGCGTTTCC
CCCTGGAAGCTCCCTCGTGCGCTCTCCTGTTCCGACCCTGCCGCTTACCGGATACCTGTCCGCCTTTCTC
CCTTCGGGAAGCGTGGCGCTTTCTCATAGCTCACGCTGTAGGTATCTCAGTTCGGTGTAGGTCGTTCGCT
CCAAGCTGGGCTGTGTGCACGAACCCCCCGTTCAGCCCGACCGCTGCGCCTTATCCGGTAACTATCGTCT
TGAGTCCAACCCGGTAAGACACGACTTATCGCCACTGGCAGCAGCCACTGGTAACAGGATTAGCAGAGCG
AGGTATGTAGGCGGTGCTACAGAGTTCTTGAAGTGGTGGCCTAACTACGGCTACACTAGAAGAACAGTAT
TTGGTATCTGCGCTCTGCTGAAGCCAGTTACCTTCGGAAAAAGAGTTGGTAGCTCTTGATCCGGCAAACA
AACCACCGCTGGTAGCGGTGGTTTTTTTGTTTGCAAGCAGCAGATTACGCGCAGAAAAAAAGGATCTCAA
GAAGATCCTTTGATCTTTTCTACGGGGTCTGACGCTCAGTGGAACGAAAACTCACGTTAAGGGATTTTGG
TCATGAGATTATCAAAAAGGATCTTCACCTAGATCCTTTTAAATTAAAAATGAAGTTTTAAATCAATCTA
AAGTATATATGAGTAAACTTGGTCTGACAGCTCGAGGCTTGGATTCTCACCAATAAAAAACGCCCGGCGG
CAACCGAGCGTTCTGAACAAATCCAGATGGAGTTCTGAGGTCATTACTGGATCTATCAACAGGAGTCCAA
GCGAGCTCGATATCAAATTACGCCCCGCCCTGCCACTCATCGCAGTACTGTTGTAATTCATTAAGCATTC
TGCCGACATGGAAGCCATCACAAACGGCATGATGAACCTGAATCGCCAGCGGCATCAGCACCTTGTCGCC
TTGCGTATAATATTTGCCCATGGTGAAAACGGGGGCGAAGAAGTTGTCCATATTGGCCACGTTTAAATCA
AAACTGGTGAAACTCACCCAGGGATTGGCTGAGACGAAAAACATATTCTCAATAAACCCTTTAGGGAAAT
AGGCCAGGTTTTCACCGTAACACGCCACATCTTGCGAATATATGTGTAGAAACTGCCGGAAATCGTCGTG
GTATTCACTCCAGAGCGATGAAAACGTTTCAGTTTGCTCATGGAAAACGGTGTAACAAGGGTGAACACTA
TCCCATATCACCAGCTCACCGTCTTTCATTGCCATACGAAATTCCGGATGAGCATTCATCAGGCGGGCAA
GAATGTGAATAAAGGCCGGATAAAACTTGTGCTTATTTTTCTTTACGGTCTTTAAAAAGGCCGTAATATC
CAGCTGAACGGTCTGGTTATAGGTACATTGAGCAACTGACTGAAATGCCTCAAAATGTTCTTTACGATGC
CATTGGGATATATCAACGGTGGTATATCCAGTGATTTTTTTCTCCATTTTAGCTTCCTTAGCTCCTGAAA
ATCTCGATAACTCAAAAAATACGCCCGGTAGTGATCTTATTTCATTATGGTGAAAGTTGGAACCTCTTAC
GTGCCCGATCAACT
Features (pLannotate 1.2.2; 8 found; start..end, strand, type, name):
     77..120     -  terminator     bacterial terminator: putative bacterial transcription terminator
    140..392     +  terminator     NOS terminator: nopaline synthase terminator and poly(A) signal
    439..613     +  polyA_signal   CaMV poly(A) signal: cauliflower mosaic virus polyadenylation signal
    630..687     +  terminator     his operon terminator: This putative transcriptin terminator from the E. coli his operon has a 2-bp deletion introduced during synthesis. Its efficiency has not been determined.
    882..1470    -  rep_origin     ori: high-copy-number ColE1/pMB1/pBR322/pUC origin of replication
   1653..1747    -  terminator     lambda t0 terminator: transcription terminator from phage lambda
   1771..2427    -  CDS            cat: CAT_ECOLX - Experimental evidence at protein level: Swiss-Prot protein existence level 1. This enzyme is an effector of chloramphenicol resistance in bacteria. From Escherichia coli. This protein is used as a marker in many commonly used cloning vectors, such as pACYC184.
   2428..2525    -  promoter       cat promoter: promoter of the E. coli cat gene encoding chloramphenicol acetyltransferase
