[The description below was written by a language model from this plasmid's Addgene catalogue record and pLannotate feature annotations shown in this document.]
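Description:
3TERM_Nos-35S is a small (about 2.5 kb) level-0 DNA part plasmid in the pUAP4 backbone, belonging to a modular synthetic-biology toolkit developed for engineering gene expression in the liverwort Marchantia polymorpha. It is not an expression vector in itself. It stores a standardised 3′ terminator module ("3TERM") that is meant to be placed after a coding sequence part (CDS, or CDS12 followed by a C-terminal tag part) when transcription units are assembled. In E. coli it is maintained at high copy from a ColE1/pUC-type origin and selected with chloramphenicol through a cat gene driven by its own promoter and followed by the lambda t0 terminator.

The payload is a tandem double terminator. The nopaline synthase (NOS) terminator and poly(A) signal from Agrobacterium tumefaciens comes first, followed directly by the cauliflower mosaic virus (CaMV 35S) polyadenylation signal in the same orientation. Together these provide transcription termination and mRNA 3′-end processing for plant transgenes. The insert was domesticated to remove internal BsaI and SapI sites, which makes it compatible with Type IIS restriction-based assembly. The BsaI sites used to load the part into the backbone were destroyed during cloning. Putative bacterial terminators flank the part on both sides (one upstream and a his operon terminator downstream), which presumably insulates it from transcriptional read-through in the bacterial host. The plasmid carries no promoter, coding sequence or plant selection marker, so those must be supplied by other parts during assembly.
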