Addgene plasmid #136116: 3TERM_Nos-35S
Purpose: 3TERM after CDS/ CDS12-CTAG
Depositing lab: Jim Haseloff. Depositing organization: University of Cambridge. Publication: Systematic tools for reprogramming plant gene expression in a simple model, Marchantia polymorpha. Sauret-Gueto S, Frangedakis E, Silvestri L, Rebmann M, Tomaselli M, Markel K, Delmans M, West A, Patron NJ, Haseloff J. ACS Synth Biol. 2020 Mar 12. doi: 10.1021/acssynbio.9b00511. PubMed 32163700.
Backbone
  Vector backbone: pUAP4
  Vector type: Plant Expression, Synthetic Biology
Growth in bacteria
  Bacterial resistance: Chloramphenicol, 25 μg/mL
  Growth temperature: 37°C
  Growth strain: DH5alpha
  Copy number: High Copy
Gene/Insert
  Gene/Insert name: 3TERM_Nos-35S (A. tumefaciens, CaMV)
  Mutation: BsaI/ SapI domesticated
  Cloning method: Restriction Enzyme; 5′ cloning site BsaI (destroyed during cloning); 3′ cloning site BsaI (destroyed during cloning)
  Sequencing primers: 5′ n/a
Depositor comments: Please visit https://www.biorxiv.org/content/10.1101/2020.02.29.971002v1 for bioRxiv preprint.
How to cite: 3TERM_Nos-35S was a gift from Jim Haseloff (Addgene plasmid # 136116 ; http://n2t.net/addgene:136116 ; RRID:Addgene_136116)
